Addgene plasmid #234217: pAIP4_1ELK
Purpose: Heterologous protein expression of target of Myb protein 1 in Escherichia coli
Depositing lab: Christopher Bahl. Depositing organization: AI Proteins. Publication: Facile, high-throughput protein purification enabled by high-efficiency protease elution. Cárcamo Noriega EN, Truebridge IS, Teets FD 3rd, Bowman JW 3rd, Rodriguez N, Howard TA, Bahl CD. Protein Sci. 2026 Sep;35(9):e70746. doi: 10.1002/pro.70746. PubMed 42555168.
Backbone
  Vector backbone: pET29b
  Backbone size w/o insert (bp): 5679
  Vector type: Bacterial Expression
Growth in bacteria
  Bacterial resistance: Kanamycin, 50 μg/mL
  Growth temperature: 37°C
  Growth strain: DH10B
  Copy number: High Copy
Gene/Insert
  Gene/Insert name: 1ELK (alt names: TOM1_HUMAN; Target of Myb protein 1)
  Species: H. sapiens (human)
  Insert size (bp): 435
  Entrez Gene: TOM1
  Promoter: T7
  Tag / fusion protein: 10x HisTag-Smt3 (N terminal on backbone)
  Cloning method: Golden Gate
  Sequencing primers: 5′ T7-promoter; 3′ T7-Term
Resource information
  A portion of this plasmid was derived from a plasmid made by: Synthetic DNA
Terms and licenses: Academic/Nonprofit Terms; Industry Terms
Depositor comments: 5' cloning site: BsaI (destroyed), 3' cloning site: BsaI (destroyed)
How to cite: pAIP4_1ELK was a gift from Christopher Bahl (Addgene plasmid # 234217 ; http://n2t.net/addgene:234217 ; RRID:Addgene_234217)
