[The description below was written by a language model from this plasmid's Addgene catalogue record and pLannotate feature annotations shown in this document.]
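Description:
pAIP4_1ELK is a bacterial expression plasmid built on a pET29b backbone for heterologous production of a fragment of human target of Myb protein 1 (TOM1) in Escherichia coli. The name 1ELK appears to be the depositor's identifier for this roughly 435 bp insert, which was made from synthetic DNA and installed by Golden Gate cloning, destroying the flanking BsaI sites. The plasmid is selected with kanamycin through an aminoglycoside phosphotransferase gene. It replicates from a ColE1/pBR322-type origin accompanied by rop and the bom region. The catalogue lists it as high copy, although rop normally moderates copy number. An f1 origin and short remnants of the tetracycline resistance gene and the AmpR promoter are carried over from the backbone.

Expression is driven by a T7 promoter with an adjacent lac operator and the T7 gene 10 ribosome binding site. The plasmid-borne lacI gene supplies repressor, so transcription is IPTG-inducible in hosts that provide T7 RNA polymerase, and it ends at a T7 terminator. The open reading frame begins with a polyhistidine tag (recorded as 10xHis) followed by yeast Smt3, the SUMO homologue, fused directly to the TOM1 fragment. Smt3 fusions commonly aid solubility, and SUMO-specific proteases can cleave them precisely at the junction.

The feature table also detects a second histidine-tag fragment and a partial T7 gene 10B-derived solubility tag downstream of the insert. The record does not say whether these are translated as part of the product. The associated work concerns high-throughput protein purification using protease elution. That fits capture on an affinity resin through the His tag and release of the target by cleavage after Smt3, though the record does not spell out this workflow.
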