Features (pLannotate 1.2.2; 21 found; start..end, strand, type, name):
      1..18      -  CDS            9xHis (fragment): 9xHis affinity tag
     37..474     -  CDS            TOM1 (fragment): TOM1_HUMAN - Experimental evidence at protein level: Swiss-Prot protein existence level 1. May be involved in intracellular trafficking. Probable association with membranes. From Homo sapiens (Human).
    475..771     -  CDS            SMT3: SMT3_YEAST - Experimental evidence at protein level: Swiss-Prot protein existence level 1. Not known; suppressor of MIF2 mutations. From Saccharomyces cerevisiae (strain ATCC 204508 / S288c) (Baker's yeast).
    779..798     -  CDS            7xHis (fragment): 6xHis affinity tag
    830..852     -  RBS            RBS: efficient ribosome binding site from bacteriophage T7 gene 10 (Olins and Rangwala, 1989)
    867..891     -  protein_bind   lac operator: The lac repressor binds to the lac operator to inhibit transcription in E. coli. This inhibition can be relieved by adding lactose or isopropyl-β-D-thiogalactopyranoside (IPTG). lac repressor encoded by lacI
    892..910     -  promoter       T7 promoter: promoter for bacteriophage T7 RNA polymerase
    936..1215    +  CDS            TcR (fragment): tetracycline efflux protein; tet; confers resistance to tetracycline
   1223..1300    +  promoter       lacI promoter: lacI
   1301..2383    +  CDS            lacI: lac repressor; lacI; The lac repressor binds to the lac operator to inhibit transcription in E. coli. This inhibition can be relieved by adding lactose or isopropyl-β-D-thiogalactopyranoside (IPTG).
   2396..2417    +  protein_bind   CAP binding site: CAP binding activates transcription in the presence of cAMP. E. coli catabolite activator protein
   2432..2723    +  CDS            TcR (fragment): tetracycline efflux protein; tet; confers resistance to tetracycline
   2795..3175    -  CDS            YPB1_ECOLX: Protein predicted: Swiss-Prot protein existence level 4. From Escherichia coli.
   3192..3383    +  CDS            rop: Rop protein, which maintains plasmids at low copy number; rop
   3485..3624    +  misc_feature   bom: basis of mobility region from pBR322
   3810..4398    -  rep_origin     ori: high-copy-number ColE1/pMB1/pBR322/pUC origin of replication
   4520..5335    +  CDS            KanR: aminoglycoside phosphotransferase; aph(3')-Ia; confers resistance to kanamycin in bacteria or G418 (Geneticin®) in eukaryotes
   5344..5401    -  promoter       AmpR promoter (fragment): bla
   5454..5882    -  rep_origin     f1 ori (sequence partly withheld): f1 bacteriophage origin of replication; arrow indicates direction of (+) strand synthesis
   5919..5966    -  terminator     T7 terminator: transcription terminator for bacteriophage T7 RNA polymerase
   5974..6023    -  CDS            SET1 (fragment): solubility-enhancement tag derived from T7 phage gene 10B
>Addgene plasmid #234217 | pAIP4_1ELK | addgene full sequence | sequence record 464182 | Addgene NGS Result
GTGGTGGTGGTGGTGGTGCTCGAGTCATTACGAACCGAACTCCAGGCCTTTACGACGCAGGTCCTCGTAG
ATGGTGACAACACCCGTCAGGTCCGGCGAGCTTCTAAACGCATCGGCCCAGCTCTGAATCAGGTTGAGAA
CTTTATCGTGAACAATGGTCGGTGGGTTATTTTTCGGCAGGATGGTACGAACCAACACGGATTCCACGAA
ATCTTGGCTCGCCACAAGCACATGAAAACGATGACCGCAGTTCTTAACGCACGTTTCCAGGACGGTCAGA
GCCAGCATCACCTCGTGGAAGTTTTTATTGCCCACGATGCGTTTCTTAACCGCGCGTAATGCGTCCTTCG
GACCTTCTTCGGTTTCGTTGATAATATCACAAATTTCCATATTCAACGCCCAGTCTTCGCTCTGCAGAGA
GCCGTCAGTAGCCTTCTCGATCCTTTGTCCTACGGGACTTGAAAATGGATTTCCAGAGCCGCCAATCTGT
TCACGGTGGGCTTCAATGATGTCGTTGTCTTCCATGTCCAGGTCTTCCGGCGCTTGATCTGCCTGGATGC
GAATACCGTCATACAGGAAACGCAGGCTATCCATTTCCTTGCCCTGACGTTTGGCAAACGCTTCCATCAG
GCGACGCAGCGGCGTGGTCTTTTTGATCTTAAAGAAAATTTCAGAGCTGCCGTCACTAACTTTCAGGTTA
ATATGGGTTTCCGGTTTCACTTCCGGCTTGACTTCCGGCTTTGCTTCTTGGTTGACTTCCGAATCTTGCA
GGCTACCGTGGTGATGGTGATGGTGATGATGGTGATGAATCTTCGCCATCATATGTATATCTCCTTCTTA
AAGTTAAACAAAATTATTTCTAGAGGGGAATTGTTATCCGCTCACAATTCCCCTATAGTGAGTCGTATTA
ATTTCGCGGGATCGAGATCGATCTCGATCCTCTACGCCGGACGCATCGTGGCCGGCATCACCGGCGCCAC
AGGTGCGGTTGCTGGCGCCTATATCGCCGACATCACCGATGGGGAAGATCGGGCTCGCCACTTCGGGCTC
ATGAGCGCTTGTTTCGGCGTGGGTATGGTGGCAGGCCCCGTGGCCGGGGGACTGTTGGGCGCCATCTCCT
TGCATGCACCATTCCTTGCGGCGGCGGTGCTCAACGGCCTCAACCTACTACTGGGCTGCTTCCTAATGCA
GGAGTCGCATAAGGGAGAGCGTCGAGATCCCGGACACCATCGAATGGCGCAAAACCTTTCGCGGTATGGC
ATGATAGCGCCCGGAAGAGAGTCAATTCAGGGTGGTGAATGTGAAACCAGTAACGTTATACGATGTCGCA
GAGTATGCCGGTGTCTCTTATCAGACCGTTTCCCGCGTGGTGAACCAGGCCAGCCACGTTTCTGCGAAAA
CGCGGGAAAAAGTGGAAGCGGCGATGGCGGAGCTGAATTACATTCCCAACCGCGTGGCACAACAACTGGC
GGGCAAACAGTCGTTGCTGATTGGCGTTGCCACCTCCAGTCTGGCCCTGCACGCGCCGTCGCAAATTGTC
GCGGCGATTAAATCTCGCGCCGATCAACTGGGTGCCAGCGTGGTGGTGTCGATGGTAGAACGAAGCGGCG
TCGAAGCCTGTAAAGCGGCGGTGCACAATCTTCTCGCGCAACGCGTCAGTGGGCTGATCATTAACTATCC
GCTGGATGACCAGGATGCCATTGCTGTGGAAGCTGCCTGCACTAATGTTCCGGCGTTATTTCTTGATGTC
TCTGACCAGACACCCATCAACAGTATTATTTTCTCCCATGAAGACGGTACGCGACTGGGCGTGGAGCATC
TGGTCGCATTGGGTCACCAGCAAATCGCGCTGTTAGCGGGCCCATTAAGTTCTGTCTCGGCGCGTCTGCG
TCTGGCTGGCTGGCATAAATATCTCACTCGCAATCAAATTCAGCCGATAGCGGAACGGGAAGGCGACTGG
AGTGCCATGTCCGGTTTTCAACAAACCATGCAAATGCTGAATGAGGGCATCGTTCCCACTGCGATGCTGG
TTGCCAACGATCAGATGGCGCTGGGCGCAATGCGCGCCATTACCGAGTCCGGGCTGCGCGTTGGTGCGGA
CATCTCGGTAGTGGGATACGACGATACCGAAGACAGCTCATGTTATATCCCGCCGTTAACCACCATCAAA
CAGGATTTTCGCCTGCTGGGGCAAACCAGCGTGGACCGCTTGCTGCAACTCTCTCAGGGCCAGGCGGTGA
AGGGCAATCAGCTGTTGCCCGTCTCACTGGTGAAAAGAAAAACCACCCTGGCGCCCAATACGCAAACCGC
CTCTCCCCGCGCGTTGGCCGATTCATTAATGCAGCTGGCACGACAGGTTTCCCGACTGGAAAGCGGGCAG
TGAGCGCAACGCAATTAATGTAAGTTAGCTCACTCATTAGGCACCGGGATCTCGACCGATGCCCTTGAGA
GCCTTCAACCCAGTCAGCTCCTTCCGGTGGGCGCGGGGCATGACTATCGTCGCCGCACTTATGACTGTCT
TCTTTATCATGCAACTCGTAGGACAGGTGCCGGCAGCGCTCTGGGTCATTTTCGGCGAGGACCGCTTTCG
CTGGAGCGCGACGATGATCGGCCTGTCGCTTGCGGTATTCGGAATCTTGCACGCCCTCGCTCAAGCCTTC
GTCACTGGTCCCGCCACCAAACGTTTCGGCGAGAAGCAGGCCATTATCGCCGGCATGGCGGCCCCACGGG
TGCGCATGATCGTGCTCCTGTCGTTGAGGACCCGGCTAGGCTGGCGGGGTTGCCTTACTGGTTAGCAGAA
TGAATCACCGATACGCGAGCGAACGTGAAGCGACTGCTGCTGCAAAACGTCTGCGACCTGAGCAACAACA
TGAATGGTCTTCGGTTTCCGTGTTTCGTAAAGTCTGGAAACGCGGAAGTCAGCGCCCTGCACCATTATGT
TCCGGATCTGCATCGCAGGATGCTGCTGGCTACCCTGTGGAACACCTACATCTGTATTAACGAAGCGCTG
GCATTGACCCTGAGTGATTTTTCTCTGGTCCCGCCGCATCCATACCGCCAGTTGTTTACCCTCACAACGT
TCCAGTAACCGGGCATGTTCATCATCAGTAACCCGTATCGTGAGCATCCTCTCTCGTTTCATCGGTATCA
TTACCCCCATGAACAGAAATCCCCCTTACACGGAGGCATCAGTGACCAAACAGGAAAAAACCGCCCTTAA
CATGGCCCGCTTTATCAGAAGCCAGACATTAACGCTTCTGGAGAAACTCAACGAGCTGGACGCGGATGAA
CAGGCAGACATCTGTGAATCGCTTCACGACCACGCTGATGAGCTTTACCGCAGCTGCCTCGCGCGTTTCG
GTGATGACGGTGAAAACCTCTGACACATGCAGCTCCCGGAGACGGTCACAGCTTGTCTGTAAGCGGATGC
CGGGAGCAGACAAGCCCGTCAGGGCGCGTCAGCGGGTGTTGGCGGGTGTCGGGGCGCAGCCATGACCCAG
TCACGTAGCGATAGCGGAGTGTATACTGGCTTAACTATGCGGCATCAGAGCAGATTGTACTGAGAGTGCA
CCATTGCGGTGTGAAATACCGCACAGATGCGTAAGGAGAAAATACCGCATCAGGCGCTCTTCCGCTTCCT
CGCTCACTGACTCGCTGCGCTCGGTCGTTCGGCTGCGGCGAGCGGTATCAGCTCACTCAAAGGCGGTAAT
ACGGTTATCCACAGAATCAGGGGATAACGCAGGAAAGAACATGTGAGCAAAAGGCCAGCAAAAGGCCAGG
AACCGTAAAAAGGCCGCGTTGCTGGCGTTTTTCCATAGGCTCCGCCCCCCTGACGAGCATCACAAAAATC
GACGCTCAAGTCAGAGGTGGCGAAACCCGACAGGACTATAAAGATACCAGGCGTTTCCCCCTGGAAGCTC
CCTCGTGCGCTCTCCTGTTCCGACCCTGCCGCTTACCGGATACCTGTCCGCCTTTCTCCCTTCGGGAAGC
GTGGCGCTTTCTCATAGCTCACGCTGTAGGTATCTCAGTTCGGTGTAGGTCGTTCGCTCCAAGCTGGGCT
GTGTGCACGAACCCCCCGTTCAGCCCGACCGCTGCGCCTTATCCGGTAACTATCGTCTTGAGTCCAACCC
GGTAAGACACGACTTATCGCCACTGGCAGCAGCCACTGGTAACAGGATTAGCAGAGCGAGGTATGTAGGC
GGTGCTACAGAGTTCTTGAAGTGGTGGCCTAACTACGGCTACACTAGAAGGACAGTATTTGGTATCTGCG
CTCTGCTGAAGCCAGTTACCTTCGGAAAAAGAGTTGGTAGCTCTTGATCCGGCAAACAAACCACCGCTGG
TAGCGGTGGTTTTTTTGTTTGCAAGCAGCAGATTACGCGCAGAAAAAAAGGATCTCAAGAAGATCCTTTG
ATCTTTTCTACGGGGTCTGACGCTCAGTGGAACGAAAACTCACGTTAAGGGATTTTGGTCATGAACAATA
AAACTGTCTGCTTACATAAACAGTAATACAAGGGGTGTTATGAGCCATATTCAACGGGAAACGTCTTGCT
CTAGGCCGCGATTAAATTCCAACATGGATGCTGATTTATATGGGTATAAATGGGCTCGCGATAATGTCGG
GCAATCAGGTGCGACAATCTATCGATTGTATGGGAAGCCCGATGCGCCAGAGTTGTTTCTGAAACATGGC
AAAGGTAGCGTTGCCAATGATGTTACAGATGAGATGGTCAGACTAAACTGGCTGACGGAATTTATGCCTC
TTCCGACCATCAAGCATTTTATCCGTACTCCTGATGATGCATGGTTACTCACCACTGCGATCCCCGGGAA
AACAGCATTCCAGGTATTAGAAGAATATCCTGATTCAGGTGAAAATATTGTTGATGCGCTGGCAGTGTTC
CTGCGCCGGTTGCATTCGATTCCTGTTTGTAATTGTCCTTTTAACAGCGATCGCGTATTTCGTCTCGCTC
AGGCGCAATCACGAATGAATAACGGTTTGGTTGATGCGAGTGATTTTGATGACGAGCGTAATGGCTGGCC
TGTTGAACAAGTCTGGAAAGAAATGCATAAACTTTTGCCATTCTCACCGGATTCAGTCGTCACTCATGGT
GATTTCTCACTTGATAACCTTATTTTTGACGAGGGGAAATTAATAGGTTGTATTGATGTTGGACGAGTCG
GAATCGCAGACCGATACCAGGATCTTGCCATCCTATGGAACTGCCTCGGTGAGTTTTCTCCTTCATTACA
GAAACGGCTTTTTCAAAAATATGGTATTGATAATCCTGATATGAATAAATTGCAGTTTCATTTGATGCTC
GATGAGTTTTTCTAAGAATTAATTCATGAGCGGATACATATTTGAATGTATTTAGAAAAATAAACAAATA
GGGGTTCCGCGCACATTTCCCCGAAAAGTGCCACCTAAATTGTAAGCGTTAATATTTTGTTAAAATTCGC
GTTAAATTTTTGTTAAATCAGCTCATTTTTTAACCAATAGGCCGAAATCGGCAAAATCCCTTATAAATCA
AAAGAATAGACCGAGATAGGGT
[37 nt withheld, positions 5553-5589]
AAAGAACGTGGACTCCAACGTCAAAGG
[49 nt withheld, positions 5617-5665]
T
[91 nt withheld, positions 5667-5757]
G
[124 nt withheld, positions 5759-5882]
CCCATTCGCCAATCCGGATATAGTTCCTCCTTTCAGCAAAAAACCCCTCAAGACCCGTTTAGAGGCCCCA
AGGGGTTATGCTAGTTATTGCTCAGCGGTGGCAGCAGCCAACTCAGCTTCCTTTCGGGCTTTGTTAGCAG
CCGGATCTCA
